Addgene plasmid #187845: ND6-L1397-N_UGI-NES_left
Purpose: expresses the left-side half ND6-UGI-NES in mammalian cells
Depositing lab: Chengqi Yi. Depositing organization: Peking University. Publication: Mitochondrial base editor induces substantial nuclear off-target mutations. Lei Z, Meng H, Liu L, Zhao H, Rao X, Yan Y, Wu H, Liu M, He A, Yi C. Nature. 2022 May 12. pii: 10.1038/s41586-022-04836-5. doi: 10.1038/s41586-022-04836-5. PubMed 35551512.
Backbone
  Vector backbone: pCMV
  Vector type: Mammalian Expression
Growth in bacteria
  Bacterial resistance: Ampicillin, 100 μg/mL
  Growth temperature: 37°C
  Growth strain: DH5alpha
  Copy number: Unknown
Gene/Insert
  Gene/Insert name: SOD2 MTS–3x-HA–ND6 left tale–G1397 DddA-N–UGI–hivNES–SOD2 3'UTR
Terms and licenses: Academic/Nonprofit Terms; Industry Terms: Not Available to Industry
How to cite: ND6-L1397-N_UGI-NES_left was a gift from Chengqi Yi (Addgene plasmid # 187845 ; http://n2t.net/addgene:187845 ; RRID:Addgene_187845)
