[The description below was written by a language model from this plasmid's Addgene catalogue record and pLannotate feature annotations shown in this document.]
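Description:
ND6-L1397-N_UGI-NES_left is a 5.9 kb mammalian expression plasmid on a pCMV backbone that encodes the left-hand half of a split, TALE-guided mitochondrial cytosine base editor (DdCBE) directed at the mitochondrial ND6 gene. It is propagated in E. coli through a high-copy ColE1/pUC-type origin and selected with ampicillin via the β-lactamase gene. No mammalian selection marker is annotated; only a short SV40 promoter fragment and remnants of lac regulatory sequence lie downstream of the expression cassette.

The CMV enhancer and promoter (followed by a T7 promoter) drive a single fusion open reading frame that ends at a bGH polyadenylation signal. From the N terminus, the fusion contains the SOD2 mitochondrial targeting sequence, a 3xHA epitope tag, and a TALE DNA-binding array. The array is annotated as AvrBs3-derived N- and C-terminal fragments flanking an unannotated region that presumably holds the repeats recognising the left ND6 half-site. Next come the N-terminal half of the DddA double-stranded DNA cytidine deaminase split at G1397, a uracil glycosylase inhibitor (UGI) that protects the resulting uracil from excision repair, and an HIV-derived nuclear export signal. The catalogue entry also lists a SOD2 3'UTR, which, like the NES, is not called in the feature table but would fit the unannotated stretch before the poly(A) signal.

The DddA half is inactive alone, so deaminase activity should be restored only when a matching right-side construct carrying the complementary DddA-C half binds the adjacent site. The added NES is intended to keep the protein out of the nucleus, in line with the associated study of nuclear off-target mutations caused by mitochondrial base editors.
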