Features (pLannotate 1.2.2; 19 found; start..end, strand, type, name):
    132..335     +  promoter       CMV promoter: human cytomegalovirus (CMV) immediate early promoter
    377..395     +  promoter       T7 promoter: promoter for bacteriophage T7 RNA polymerase
    415..513     +  CDS            SOD2 (fragment): SODM_HUMAN - Experimental evidence at protein level: Swiss-Prot protein existence level 1. Destroys superoxide anion radicals which are normally produced within the cells and which are toxic to biological systems. From Homo sapiens (Human).
    571..587     +  CDS            3xHA (fragment): three tandem HA epitope tags
    601..1107    +  CDS            avrBs3 (fragment): AVRB3_XANEU - Experimental evidence at protein level: Swiss-Prot protein existence level 1. Avirulence protein. Acts as a transcription factor in C.annuum plants. In susceptible plants lacking the Bs3 resistance gene induces expression of a number of genes, including genes homologous to a family of auxin-induced genes, alpha-expansin genes, pectate lyase, anthocyanidin glucoside rhamnosyl transferase and at least one transcription factor, UPA20. Their expression leads to plant hypertrophy in mesophyll cells, probably mainly mediated by UPA20 (PubMed:17962565). In resistant plants induces the h
   1984..2103    +  CDS            avrBs3 (fragment): AVRB3_XANEU - Experimental evidence at protein level: Swiss-Prot protein existence level 1. Avirulence protein. Acts as a transcription factor in C.annuum plants. In susceptible plants lacking the Bs3 resistance gene induces expression of a number of genes, including genes homologous to a family of auxin-induced genes, alpha-expansin genes, pectate lyase, anthocyanidin glucoside rhamnosyl transferase and at least one transcription factor, UPA20. Their expression leads to plant hypertrophy in mesophyll cells, probably mainly mediated by UPA20 (PubMed:17962565). In resistant plants induces the h
   2104..2439    +  CDS            dddA (fragment): DDDA_BURC1 - Experimental evidence at protein level: Swiss-Prot protein existence level 1. Toxic component of a toxin-immunity protein module, which functions as a cellular contact-dependent growth inhibition (CDI) system. CDI modules allow bacteria to communicate with and inhibit the growth of closely related neighboring bacteria in a contact-dependent fashion. Bacteria that have this module inhibit or kill bacteria without it, giving them a growth advantage. Probably specifically inhibited by cognate immunity protein DddI (Probable). The C-terminal 163 residue fragment has double-stranded DN
   2449..2697    +  CDS            UGI: UNGI_BPPB2 - Experimental evidence at protein level: Swiss-Prot protein existence level 1. This protein binds specifically and reversibly to the host uracil-DNA glycosylase, preventing removal of uracil residues from PBS2 DNA by the host uracil-excision repair system. From Bacillus phage PBS2 (Bacteriophage PBS2).
   2970..3194    +  polyA_signal   bGH poly(A) signal: bovine growth hormone polyadenylation signal
   3198..3219    +  promoter       SV40 promoter (fragment): SV40 enhancer and early promoter
   3289..3305    -  protein_bind   lac operator: The lac repressor binds to the lac operator to inhibit transcription in E. coli. This inhibition can be relieved by adding lactose or isopropyl-β-D-thiogalactopyranoside (IPTG). lac repressor encoded by lacI
   3313..3343    -  promoter       lac promoter: promoter for the E. coli lac operon
   3358..3379    -  protein_bind   CAP binding site: CAP binding activates transcription in the presence of cAMP. E. coli catabolite activator protein
   3392..3484    -  CDS            lacI (fragment): lac repressor; lacI; The lac repressor binds to the lac operator to inhibit transcription in E. coli. This inhibition can be relieved by adding lactose or isopropyl-β-D-thiogalactopyranoside (IPTG).
   3667..4255    -  rep_origin     ori: high-copy-number ColE1/pMB1/pBR322/pUC origin of replication
   4426..5286    -  CDS            AmpR: β-lactamase; bla; confers resistance to ampicillin, carbenicillin, and related antibiotics
   5287..5391    -  promoter       AmpR promoter: bla
   5462..5506    -  misc_feature   bom (fragment): basis of mobility region from pBR322
   5661..131     +  enhancer       CMV enhancer (across the origin): human cytomegalovirus immediate early enhancer
>Addgene plasmid #187845 | ND6-L1397-N_UGI-NES_left | addgene full sequence | sequence record 375488 | Addgene NGS Result
ATATGCCAAGTACGCCCCCTATTGACGTCAATGACGGTAAATGGCCCGCCTGGCATTATGCCCAGTACAT
GACCTTATGGGACTTTCCTACTTGGCAGTACATCTACGTATTAGTCATCGCTATTACCATGGTGATGCGG
TTTTGGCAGTACATCAATGGGCGTGGATAGCGGTTTGACTCACGGGGATTTCCAAGTCTCCACCCCATTG
ACGTCAATGGGAGTTTGTTTTGGCACCAAAATCAACGGGACTTTCCAAAATGTCGTAACAACTCCGCCCC
ATTGACGCAAATGGGCGGTAGGCGTGTACGGTGGGAGGTCTATATAAGCAGAGCTGGTTTAGTGAACCGT
CAGATCCGCTAGAGATCCGCGGCCGCTAATACGACTCACTATAGGGAGAGCCGCCACCATGGCCCTGAGC
AGAGCCGTTTGTGGAACAAGCCGGCAGCTGGCTCCTGTGCTTGGCTACCTGGGCAGCAGACAGAAGCACA
GCCTGCCAGACTACCCCTATGACGTGCCCGACTACGCCGGCTACCCTTATGACGTGCCTGATTACGCCGG
ATACCCTTACGACGTTCCAGATTACGCCATGGACATCGCGGACCTCAGGACGCTGGGCTACAGCCAGCAA
CAGCAAGAGAAGATCAAGCCCAAAGTAAGGAGCACCGTGGCCCAGCACCACGAGGCCCTGGTGGGTCACG
GCTTCACCCACGCGCATATCGTTGCTCTGAGCCAACATCCCGCAGCTCTGGGTACCGTTGCGGTGAAGTA
TCAGGACATGATCGCGGCACTGCCTGAAGCTACACACGAAGCCATAGTGGGCGTTGGCAAGCAGTGGAGC
GGTGCCAGAGCGCTTGAGGCACTGTTGACGGTGGCTGGCGAGCTGAGGGGACCGCCACTGCAACTGGACA
CCGGCCAACTGCTGAAGATCGCCAAGAGGGGAGGCGTGACGGCGGTGGAGGCCGTGCATGCCTGGAGGAA
CGCACTGACCGGCGCGCCCCTGAACCTGACACCAGAGCAAGTAGTGGCTATTGCAAGTAACAACGGTGGC
AAACAAGCGCTGGAGACCGTGCAGAGGCTCCTTCCGGTGCTCTGCCAAGCACACGGTCTCACTCCGGAAC
AGGTGGTCGCAATCGCGAGCAACATCGGCGGCAAGCAAGCCCTTGAGACAGTCCAAAGACTTTTGCCTGT
CCTTTGTCAGGCGCATGGCCTTACGCCTGAGCAAGTCGTTGCGATCGCCTCCCACGACGGCGGAAAACAG
GCTTTGGAAACCGTGCAGCGGTTGCTGCCCGTTTTGTGCCAAGCCCACGGATTGACCCCCGAACAGGTTG
TAGCCATAGCTTCTCACGACGGAGGTAAGCAGGCACTGGAAACCGTGCAGCGCCTGCTCCCAGTACTGTG
TCAGGCTCATGGGCTGACACCAGAGCAAGTAGTGGCTATTGCAAGTCACGACGGTGGCAAACAAGCGCTG
GAGACCGTGCAGAGGCTCCTTCCGGTGCTCTGCCAAGCACACGGTCTCACTCCGGAACAGGTGGTCGCAA
TCGCGAGCCACGACGGCGGCAAGCAAGCCCTTGAGACAGTCCAAAGACTTTTGCCTGTCCTTTGTCAGGC
GCATGGCCTTACGCCTGAGCAAGTCGTTGCGATCGCCTCCCACGACGGCGGAAAACAGGCTTTGGAAACC
GTGCAGCGGTTGCTGCCCGTTTTGTGCCAAGCCCACGGATTGACCCCCGAACAGGTTGTAGCCATAGCTT
CTAACATCGGAGGTAAGCAGGCACTGGAAACCGTGCAGCGCCTGCTCCCAGTACTGTGTCAGGCTCATGG
GCTCACTCCGGAACAGGTGGTCGCAATCGCGAGCAACGGCGGCGGCAAGCAAGCCCTTGAGACAGTCCAA
AGACTTTTGCCTGTCCTTTGTCAGGCGCATGGCCTTACGCCTGAGCAAGTCGTTGCGATCGCCTCCAACG
GCGGCGGAAGACCTGCTTTGGAAAGCATCGTGGCCCAGCTGAGCAGACCCGACCCTGCCCTCGCCGCTCT
GACCAACGACCACCTGGTGGCCCTGGCTTGCCTCGGGGGCAGGCCAGCTCTTGACGCCGTGAAGAAGGGC
CTTGGTGGATCCGGATCTTACGCCCTGGGCCCTTACCAGATCTCTGCCCCTCAGCTGCCCGCCTACAACG
GCCAGACCGTGGGCACATTCTACTACGTGAACGACGCCGGCGGCCTGGAAAGCAAGGTGTTCAGCAGCGG
CGGACCTACCCCTTATCCTAACTACGCCAATGCTGGCCACGTGGAAGGACAAAGCGCCCTGTTCATGAGA
GATAACGGCATCAGCGAGGGCCTGGTCTTTCACAACAACCCCGAGGGCACCTGCGGCTTCTGCGTGAATA
TGACCGAGACACTGCTGCCTGAAAACGCCAAGATGACCGTGGTGCCACCTGAGGGAAGCGGCGGCAGCAC
CAACCTGAGCGACATCATCGAGAAGGAAACCGGCAAGCAGCTGGTGATCCAGGAGAGCATCCTGATGCTG
CCTGAAGAGGTGGAAGAAGTGATCGGCAACAAGCCTGAGAGCGACATCCTGGTGCACACCGCCTACGACG
AGTCTACCGACGAGAACGTGATGCTGCTGACAAGCGATGCCCCTGAGTACAAGCCCTGGGCCCTGGTGAT
CCAAGACTCCAATGGCGAGAACAAGATCAAGATGCTGGGATCTCTGCAGCTGCCTCCACTTGAAAGACTG
ACACTGTAATAGACCACGATCGTTATGCTGATCATACCCTAATGATCCCAGCAAGATAATGTCCTGTCTT
CTAAGATGTGCATCAAGCCTGGTACATACTGAAAACCCTATAAGGTCCTGGATAATTTTTGTTTGATTAT
TCATTGAAGAAACATTTATTTTCCAATTGTGTGAAGTTTTTGACTGTTAATAAAAGAATCTGTCAACCAT
CAAAGTTTAAACCCGCTGATCAGCCTCGACTGTGCCTTCTAGTTGCCAGCCATCTGTTGTTTGCCCCTCC
CCCGTGCCTTCCTTGACCCTGGAAGGTGCCACTCCCACTGTCCTTTCCTAATAAAATGAGGAAATTGCAT
CGCATTGTCTGAGTAGGTGTCATTCTATTCTGGGGGGTGGGGTGGGGCAGGACAGCAAGGGGGAGGATTG
GGAAGACAATAGCAGGCATGCTGGGGATGCGGTGGGCTCTATGGCTTCTGAGGCGGAAAGAACCAGCTGG
GGCTCAATACCGTCGACCTCTAGCTAGAGCTTGGCGTAATCATGGTCATAGCTGTTTCCTGTGTGAAATT
GTTATCCGCTCACAATTCCACACAACATACGAGCCGGAAGCATAAAGTGTAAAGCCTAGGGTGCCTAATG
AGTGAGCTAACTCACATTAATTGCGTTGCGCTCACTGCCCGCTTTCCAGTCGGGAAACCTGTCGTGCCAG
CTGCATTAATGAATCGGCCAACGCGCGGGGAGAGGCGGTTTGCGTATTGGGCGCTCTTCCGCTTCCTCGC
TCACTGACTCGCTGCGCTCGGTCGTTCGGCTGCGGCGAGCGGTATCAGCTCACTCAAAGGCGGTAATACG
GTTATCCACAGAATCAGGGGATAACGCAGGAAAGAACATGTGAGCAAAAGGCCAGCAAAAGGCCAGGAAC
CGTAAAAAGGCCGCGTTGCTGGCGTTTTTCCATAGGCTCCGCCCCCCTGACGAGCATCACAAAAATCGAC
GCTCAAGTCAGAGGTGGCGAAACCCGACAGGACTATAAAGATACCAGGCGTTTCCCCCTGGAAGCTCCCT
CGTGCGCTCTCCTGTTCCGACCCTGCCGCTTACCGGATACCTGTCCGCCTTTCTCCCTTCGGGAAGCGTG
GCGCTTTCTCATAGCTCACGCTGTAGGTATCTCAGTTCGGTGTAGGTCGTTCGCTCCAAGCTGGGCTGTG
TGCACGAACCCCCCGTTCAGCCCGACCGCTGCGCCTTATCCGGTAACTATCGTCTTGAGTCCAACCCGGT
AAGACACGACTTATCGCCACTGGCAGCAGCCACTGGTAACAGGATTAGCAGAGCGAGGTATGTAGGCGGT
GCTACAGAGTTCTTGAAGTGGTGGCCTAACTACGGCTACACTAGAAGAACAGTATTTGGTATCTGCGCTC
TGCTGAAGCCAGTTACCTTCGGAAAAAGAGTTGGTAGCTCTTGATCCGGCAAACAAACCACCGCTGGTAG
CGGTGGTTTTTTTGTTTGCAAGCAGCAGATTACGCGCAGAAAAAAAGGATCTCAAGAAGATCCTTTGATC
TTTTCTACGGGGTCTGACACTCAGTGGAACGAAAACTCACGTTAAGGGATTTTGGTCATGAGATTATCAA
AAAGGATCTTCACCTAGATCCTTTTAAATTAAAAATGAAGTTTTAAATCAATCTAAAGTATATATGAGTA
AACTTGGTCTGACAGTTACCAATGCTTAATCAGTGAGGCACCTATCTCAGCGATCTGTCTATTTCGTTCA
TCCATAGTTGCCTGACTCCCCGTCGTGTAGATAACTACGATACGGGAGGGCTTACCATCTGGCCCCAGTG
CTGCAATGATACCGCGAGACCCACGCTCACCGGCTCCAGATTTATCAGCAATAAACCAGCCAGCCGGAAG
GGCCGAGCGCAGAAGTGGTCCTGCAACTTTATCCGCCTCCATCCAGTCTATTAATTGTTGCCGGGAAGCT
AGAGTAAGTAGTTCGCCAGTTAATAGTTTGCGCAACGTTGTTGCCATTGCTACAGGCATCGTGGTGTCAC
GCTCGTCGTTTGGTATGGCTTCATTCAGCTCCGGTTCCCAACGATCAAGGCGAGTTACATGATCCCCCAT
GTTGTGCAAAAAAGCGGTTAGCTCCTTCGGTCCTCCGATCGTTGTCAGAAGTAAGTTGGCCGCAGTGTTA
TCACTCATGGTTATGGCAGCACTGCATAATTCTCTTACTGTCATGCCATCCGTAAGATGCTTTTCTGTGA
CTGGTGAGTACTCAACCAAGTCATTCTGAGAATAGTGTATGCGGCGACCGAGTTGCTCTTGCCCGGCGTC
AATACGGGATAATACCGCGCCACATAGCAGAACTTTAAAAGTGCTCATCATTGGAAAACGTTCTTCGGGG
CGAAAACTCTCAAGGATCTTACCGCTGTTGAGATCCAGTTCGATGTAACCCACTCGTGCACCCAACTGAT
CTTCAGCATCTTTTACTTTCACCAGCGTTTCTGGGTGAGCAAAAACAGGAAGGCAAAATGCCGCAAAAAA
GGGAATAAGGGCGACACGGAAATGTTGAATACTCATACTCTTCCTTTTTCAATATTATTGAAGCATTTAT
CAGGGTTATTGTCTCATGAGCGGATACATATTTGAATGTATTTAGAAAAATAAACAAATAGGGGTTCCGC
GCACATTTCCCCGAAAAGTGCCACCTGACGTCGACGGATCGGGAGATCGATCTCCCGATCCCCTAGGGTC
GACTCTCAGTACAATCTGCTCTGATGCCGCATAGTTAAGCCAGTATCTGCTCCCTGCTTGTGTGTTGGAG
GTCGCTGAGTAGTGCGCGAGCAAAATTTAAGCTACAACAAGGCAAGGCTTGACCGACAATTGCATGAAGA
ATCTGCTTAGGGTTAGGCGTTTTGCGCTGCTTCGCGATGTACGGGCCAGATATACGCGTTGACATTGATT
ATTGACTAGTTATTAATAGTAATCAATTACGGGGTCATTAGTTCATAGCCCATATATGGAGTTCCGCGTT
ACATAACTTACGGTAAATGGCCCGCCTGGCTGACCGCCCAACGACCCCCGCCCATTGACGTCAATAATGA
CGTATGTTCCCATAGTAACGCCAATAGGGACTTTCCATTGACGTCAATGGGTGGAGTATTTACGGTAAAC
TGCCCACTTGGCAGTACATCAAGTGTATC
